Addgene plasmid #81791: pDONR223_SMARCB1_WT
Purpose: Gateway Donor vector containing SMARCB1 , part of the Target Accelerator Plasmid Collection.
Depositing lab: Jesse Boehm & William Hahn & David Root. Depositing organization: Broad Institute. Publication: Systematic Functional Interrogation of Rare Cancer Variants Identifies Oncogenic Alleles. Kim E, Ilic N, Shrestha Y, Zou L, Kamburov A, Zhu C, Yang X, Lubonja R, Tran N, Nguyen C, Lawrence MS, Piccioni F, Bagul M, Doench JG, Chouinard CR, Wu X, Hogstrom L, Natoli T, Tamayo P, Horn H, Corsello SM, Lage K, Root DE, Subramanian A, Golub TR, Getz G, Boehm JS, Hahn WC. Cancer Discov. 2016 Jul;6(7):714-26. doi: 10.1158/2159-8290.CD-16-0160. Epub 2016 May 4. PubMed 27147599.
Backbone
  Vector backbone: pDONR223
  Backbone manufacturer: Invitrogen
  Backbone size w/o insert (bp): 2790
  Vector type: Gateway Entry vector
Growth in bacteria
  Bacterial resistance: Spectinomycin, 50 μg/mL
  Growth temperature: 37°C
  Growth strain: DH5alpha
  Copy number: High Copy
Gene/Insert
  Gene/Insert name: SMARCB1 (alt name: NM_001007468.2)
  Species: H. sapiens (human)
  Mutation: WT
  Entrez Gene: SMARCB1 (a.k.a. BAF47, CSS3, INI-1, INI1, MRD15, PPP1R144, RDT, RTPS1, SNF5, SNF5L1, SWNTS1, Sfh1p, Snr1, hSNFS)
  Promoter: None
  Cloning method: Gateway Cloning
  Sequencing primers: 5′ M13pUC-fwd; 3′ M13-Rev
Terms and licenses: Academic/Nonprofit Terms; Industry Terms: Not Available to Industry
Depositor comments: Closed state: stop codon immediately follows insert Supporting reference: Systematic morphological profiling of human gene and allele function via Cell Painting. Rohban MH, et al. Elife. 2017, Mar 18;6. pii: e24060. PubMed PMID 28315521
How to cite: pDONR223_SMARCB1_WT was a gift from Jesse Boehm & William Hahn & David Root (Addgene plasmid # 81791 ; http://n2t.net/addgene:81791 ; RRID:Addgene_81791)
