[The description below was written by a language model from this plasmid's Addgene catalogue record and pLannotate feature annotations shown in this document.]
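Description:
pDONR223_SMARCB1_WT is a Gateway entry clone built on the Invitrogen pDONR223 backbone and carrying the wild-type open reading frame of human SMARCB1 (also known as BAF47, INI1 or SNF5), a core subunit of the BAF (SWI/SNF) ATP-dependent chromatin-remodelling complex with a recognised tumour-suppressive role. The sequenced plasmid is about 3.9 kb. It replicates in E. coli from a high-copy ColE1/pUC-type origin and is selected with spectinomycin through the aadA (SmR) aminoglycoside adenylyltransferase gene. That gene sits downstream of a fragment of the class 1 integron Pc promoter and a small remnant of a gentamicin resistance gene.

The SMARCB1 coding sequence is flanked on both sides by attL-type recombination sites. The automated annotation labels both as attL3, but they function as the pair of attL sites used in the LR Clonase reaction, which moves the ORF directionally into attR-containing destination vectors. No promoter drives the insert, so this plasmid is a shuttle and storage clone rather than an expression construct. The rrnB T1 and T2 terminators upstream insulate the cassette from read-through transcription. A T7 promoter lies just beyond the downstream att site and points back towards the insert. The short lacI and lacZα fragments are backbone remnants. The depositor describes the clone as "closed", meaning a stop codon immediately follows the ORF. It will therefore yield native or N-terminally tagged protein after transfer, but not C-terminal fusions.

The plasmid belongs to the Target Accelerator Plasmid Collection, a set of wild-type and variant cancer gene clones. Here it provides the wild-type reference allele for functional studies of cancer-associated variants and for morphological profiling experiments.
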