Features (pLannotate 1.2.2; 12 found; start..end, strand, type, name):
    121..213     +  CDS            lacI (fragment): lac repressor; lacI; The lac repressor binds to the lac operator to inhibit transcription in E. coli. This inhibition can be relieved by adding lactose or isopropyl-β-D-thiogalactopyranoside (IPTG).
    268..295     -  terminator     rrnB T2 terminator: transcription terminator T2 from the E. coli rrnB gene
    427..470     +  terminator     rrnB T1 terminator: Escherichia coli rrnB; transcription terminator T1 from the E. coli rrnB gene
    517..553     -  CDS            lacZα (fragment): LacZα fragment of β-galactosidase; lacZ fragment
    570..665     +  protein_bind   attL3: mutant version of attL; recombination site for the Gateway® LR reaction LR Clonase™
    671..1798    +  CDS            SMARCB1: SNF5_HUMAN - Also known as BAF47, INI1, SNF5L1. Experimental evidence at protein level: Swiss-Prot protein existence level 1. Core component of the BAF (hSWI/SNF) complex. This ATP- dependent chromatin-remodeling complex plays important roles in cell proliferation and differentiation, in cellular antiviral activities and inhibition of tumor formation. The BAF complex is able to create a stable, altered form of chromatin that constrains fewer negative supercoils than normal. This change in supercoiling would be due to the conversion of up to one-half of the nucleosomes on polynucleosomal arrays
   1806..1901    -  protein_bind   attL3: mutant version of attL; recombination site for the Gateway® LR reaction LR Clonase™
   1920..1938    -  promoter       T7 promoter: promoter for bacteriophage T7 RNA polymerase
   2128..2151    +  promoter       Pc promoter (fragment): intI1 (promoter lies within the coding sequence); class 1 integron promoter
   2327..2383    +  CDS            GmR (fragment): gentamycin acetyltransferase; aacC1; confers resistance to gentamycin
   2390..3181    +  CDS            SmR: aminoglycoside adenylyltransferase (Murphy, 1985); aadA; confers resistance to spectinomycin and streptomycin
   3274..3862    +  rep_origin     ori: high-copy-number ColE1/pMB1/pBR322/pUC origin of replication
>Addgene plasmid #81791 | pDONR223_SMARCB1_WT | addgene full sequence | sequence record 169144 | Addgene NGS Result
CTTTCCTGCGTTATCCCCTGATTCTGTGGATAACCGTATTACCGCCTTTGAGTGAGCTGATACCGCTCGC
CGCAGCCGAACGACCGAGCGCAGCGAGTCAGTGAGCGAGGAAGCGGAAGAGCGCCCAATACGCAAACCGC
CTCTCCCCGCGCGTTGGCCGATTCATTAATGCAGCTGGCACGACAGGTTTCCCGACTGGAAAGCGGGCAG
TGAGCGCAACGCAATTAATACGCGTACCGCTAGCCAGGAAGAGTTTGTAGAAACGCAAAAAGGCCATCCG
TCAGGATGGCCTTCTGCTTAGTTTGATGCCTGGCAGTTTATGGCGGGCGTCCTGCCCGCCACCCTCCGGG
CCGTTGCTTCACAACGTTCAAATCCGCTCCCGGCGGATTTGTCCTACTCAGGAGAGCGTTCACCGACAAA
CAACAGATAAAACGAAAGGCCCAGTCTTCCGACTGAGCCTTTCGTTTTATTTGATGCCTGGCAGTTCCCT
ACTCTCGCGTTAACGCTAGCATGGATGTTTTCCCAGTCACGACGTTGTAAAACGACGGCCAGTCTTAAGC
TCGGGCCCCAAATAATGATTTTATTTTGACTGATAGTGACCTGTTCGTTGCAACAAATTGATGAGCAATG
CTTTTTTATAATGCCAACTTTGTACAAAAAAGTTGGCACCATGATGATGATGGCGCTGAGCAAGACCTTC
GGGCAGAAGCCCGTGAAGTTCCAGCTGGAGGACGACGGCGAGTTCTACATGATCGGCTCCGAGGTGGGAA
ACTACCTCCGTATGTTCCGAGGTTCTCTGTACAAGAGATACCCCTCACTCTGGAGGCGACTAGCCACTGT
GGAAGAGAGGAAGAAAATAGTTGCATCGTCACATGATCACGGATACACGACTCTAGCCACCAGTGTGACC
CTGTTAAAAGCCTCGGAAGTGGAAGAGATTCTGGATGGCAACGATGAGAAGTACAAGGCTGTGTCCATCA
GCACAGAGCCCCCCACCTACCTCAGGGAACAGAAGGCCAAGAGGAACAGCCAGTGGGTACCCACCCTGCC
CAACAGCTCCCACCACTTAGATGCCGTGCCATGCTCCACAACCATCAACAGGAACCGCATGGGCCGAGAC
AAGAAGAGAACCTTCCCCCTTTGCTTTGATGACCATGACCCAGCTGTGATCCATGAGAACGCATCTCAGC
CCGAGGTGCTGGTCCCCATCCGGCTGGACATGGAGATCGATGGGCAGAAGCTGCGAGACGCCTTCACCTG
GAACATGAATGAGAAGTTGATGACGCCTGAGATGTTTTCAGAAATCCTCTGTGACGATCTGGATTTGAAC
CCGCTGACGTTTGTGCCAGCCATCGCCTCTGCCATCAGACAGCAGATCGAGTCCTACCCCACGGACAGCA
TCCTGGAGGACCAGTCAGACCAGCGCGTCATCATCAAGCTGAACATCCATGTGGGAAACATTTCCCTGGT
GGACCAGTTTGAGTGGGACATGTCAGAGAAGGAGAACTCACCAGAGAAGTTTGCCCTGAAGCTGTGCTCG
GAGCTGGGGTTGGGCGGGGAGTTTGTCACCACCATCGCATACAGCATCCGGGGACAGCTGAGCTGGCATC
AGAAGACCTACGCCTTCAGCGAGAACCCTCTGCCCACAGTGGAGATTGCCATCCGGAACACGGGCGATGC
GGACCAGTGGTGCCCACTGCTGGAGACTCTGACAGACGCTGAGATGGAGAAGAAGATCCGCGACCAGGAC
AGGAACACGAGGCGGATGAGGCGTCTTGCCAACACGGCCCCGGCCTGGTGATTGCCAACTTTCTTGTACA
AAGTTGGCATTATAAGAAAGCATTGCTTATCAATTTGTTGCAACGAACAGGTCACTATCAGTCAAAATAA
AATCATTATTTGCCATCCAGCTGATATCCCCTATAGTGAGTCGTATTACATGGTCATAGCTGTTTCCTGG
CAGCTCTGGCCCGTGTCTCAAAATCTCTGATGTTACATTGCACAAGATAAAAATATATCATCATGCCTCC
TCTAGACCAGCCAGGACAGAAATGCCTCGACTTCGCTGCTACCCAAGGTTGCCGGGTGACGCACACCGTG
GAAACGGATGAAGGCACGAACCCAGTGGACATAAGCCTGTTCGGTTCGTAAGCTGTAATGCAAGTAGCGT
ATGCGCTCACGCAACTGGTCCAGAACCTTGACCGAACGCAGCGGTGGTAACGGCGCAGTGGCGGTTTTCA
TGGCTTGTTATGACTGTTTTTTTGGGGTACAGTCTATGCCTCGGGCATCCAAGCAGCAAGCGCGTTACGC
CGTGGGTCGATGTTTGATGTTATGGAGCAGCAACGATGTTACGCAGCAGGGCAGTCGCCCTAAAACAAAG
TTAAACATTATGAGGGAAGCGGTGATCGCCGAAGTATCGACTCAACTATCAGAGGTAGTTGGCGTCATCG
AGCGCCATCTCGAACCGACGTTGCTGGCCGTACATTTGTACGGCTCCGCAGTGGATGGCGGCCTGAAGCC
ACACAGTGATATTGATTTGCTGGTTACGGTGACCGTAAGGCTTGATGAAACAACGCGGCGAGCTTTGATC
AACGACCTTTTGGAAACTTCGGCTTCCCCTGGAGAGAGCGAGATTCTCCGCGCTGTAGAAGTCACCATTG
TTGTGCACGACGACATCATTCCGTGGCGTTATCCAGCTAAGCGCGAACTGCAATTTGGAGAATGGCAGCG
CAATGACATTCTTGCAGGTATCTTCGAGCCAGCCACGATCGACATTGATCTGGCTATCTTGCTGACAAAA
GCAAGAGAACATAGCGTTGCCTTGGTAGGTCCAGCGGCGGAGGAACTCTTTGATCCGGTTCCTGAACAGG
ATCTATTTGAGGCGCTAAATGAAACCTTAACGCTATGGAACTCGCCGCCCGACTGGGCTGGCGATGAGCG
AAATGTAGTGCTTACGTTGTCCCGCATTTGGTACAGCGCAGTAACCGGCAAAATCGCGCCGAAGGATGTC
GCTGCCGACTGGGCAATGGAGCGCCTGCCGGCCCAGTATCAGCCCGTCATACTTGAAGCTAGACAGGCTT
ATCTTGGACAAGAAGAAGATCGCTTGGCCTCGCGCGCAGATCAGTTGGAAGAATTTGTCCACTACGTGAA
AGGCGAGATCACCAAGGTAGTCGGCAAATAACCCTCGAGCCACCCATGACCAAAATCCCTTAACGTGAGT
TACGCGTCGTTCCACTGAGCGTCAGACCCCGTAGAAAAGATCAAAGGATCTTCTTGAGATCCTTTTTTTC
TGCGCGTAATCTGCTGCTTGCAAACAAAAAAACCACCGCTACCAGCGGTGGTTTGTTTGCCGGATCAAGA
GCTACCAACTCTTTTTCCGAAGGTAACTGGCTTCAGCAGAGCGCAGATACCAAATACTGTTCTTCTAGTG
TAGCCGTAGTTAGGCCACCACTTCAAGAACTCTGTAGCACCGCCTACATACCTCGCTCTGCTAATCCTGT
TACCAGTGGCTGCTGCCAGTGGCGATAAGTCGTGTCTTACCGGGTTGGACTCAAGACGATAGTTACCGGA
TAAGGCGCAGCGGTCGGGCTGAACGGGGGGTTCGTGCACACAGCCCAGCTTGGAGCGAACGACCTACACC
GAACTGAGATACCTACAGCGTGAGCTATGAGAAAGCGCCACGCTTCCCGAAGGGAGAAAGGCGGACAGGT
ATCCGGTAAGCGGCAGGGTCGGAACAGGAGAGCGCACGAGGGAGCTTCCAGGGGGAAACGCCTGGTATCT
TTATAGTCCTGTCGGGTTTCGCCACCTCTGACTTGAGCGTCGATTTTTGTGATGCTCGTCAGGGGGGCGG
AGCCTATGGAAAAACGCCAGCAACGCGGCCTTTTTACGGTTCCTGGCCTTTTGCTGGCCTTTTGCTCACA
TGTT
