>Addgene plasmid #81791 | pDONR223_SMARCB1_WT | depositor partial sequence | sequence record 155110 | Insert sequence
ATGATGATGATGGCGCTGAGCAAGACCTTCGGGCAGAAGCCCGTGAAGTTCCAGCTGGAGGACGACGGCG
AGTTCTACATGATCGGCTCCGAGGTGGGAAACTACCTCCGTATGTTCCGAGGTTCTCTGTACAAGAGATA
CCCCTCACTCTGGAGGCGACTAGCCACTGTGGAAGAGAGGAAGAAAATAGTTGCATCGTCACATGATCAC
GGATACACGACTCTAGCCACCAGTGTGACCCTGTTAAAAGCCTCGGAAGTGGAAGAGATTCTGGATGGCA
ACGATGAGAAGTACAAGGCTGTGTCCATCAGCACAGAGCCCCCCACCTACCTCAGGGAACAGAAGGCCAA
GAGGAACAGCCAGTGGGTACCCACCCTGCCCAACAGCTCCCACCACTTAGATGCCGTGCCATGCTCCACA
ACCATCAACAGGAACCGCATGGGCCGAGACAAGAAGAGAACCTTCCCCCTTTGCTTTGATGACCATGACC
CAGCTGTGATCCATGAGAACGCATCTCAGCCCGAGGTGCTGGTCCCCATCCGGCTGGACATGGAGATCGA
TGGGCAGAAGCTGCGAGACGCCTTCACCTGGAACATGAATGAGAAGTTGATGACGCCTGAGATGTTTTCA
GAAATCCTCTGTGACGATCTGGATTTGAACCCGCTGACGTTTGTGCCAGCCATCGCCTCTGCCATCAGAC
AGCAGATCGAGTCCTACCCCACGGACAGCATCCTGGAGGACCAGTCAGACCAGCGCGTCATCATCAAGCT
GAACATCCATGTGGGAAACATTTCCCTGGTGGACCAGTTTGAGTGGGACATGTCAGAGAAGGAGAACTCA
CCAGAGAAGTTTGCCCTGAAGCTGTGCTCGGAGCTGGGGTTGGGCGGGGAGTTTGTCACCACCATCGCAT
ACAGCATCCGGGGACAGCTGAGCTGGCATCAGAAGACCTACGCCTTCAGCGAGAACCCTCTGCCCACAGT
GGAGATTGCCATCCGGAACACGGGCGATGCGGACCAGTGGTGCCCACTGCTGGAGACTCTGACAGACGCT
GAGATGGAGAAGAAGATCCGCGACCAGGACAGGAACACGAGGCGGATGAGGCGTCTTGCCAACACGGCCC
CGGCCTGG
