>Addgene plasmid #81791 | pDONR223_SMARCB1_WT | addgene partial sequence | sequence record 160601 | M13-F20 5'-TGTAAAACGACGGCCAGT-3'
TTTTATTTTGACTGATAGTGACCTGTTCGTTGCAACAAATTGATGAGCAATGCTTTTTTATAATGCCAAC
TTTGTACAAAAAAGTTGGCACCATGATGATGATGGCGCTGAGCAAGACCTTCGGGCAGAAGCCCGTGAAG
TTCCAGCTGGAGGACGACGGCGAGTTCTACATGATCGGCTCCGAGGTGGGAAACTACCTCCGTATGTTCC
GAGGTTCTCTGTACAAGAGATACCCCTCACTCTGGAGGCGACTAGCCACTGTGGAAGAGAGGAAGAAAAT
AGTTGCATCGTCACATGATCACGGATACACGACTCTAGCCACCAGTGTGACCCTGTTAAAAGCCTCGGAA
GTGGAAGAGATTCTGGATGGCAACGATGAGAAGTACAAGGCTGTGTCCATCAGCACAGAGCCCCCCACCT
ACCTCAGGGAACAGAAGGCCAAGAGGAACAGCCAGTGGGTACCCACCCTGCCCAACAGCTCCCACCACTT
AGATGCCGTGCCATGCTCCACAACCATCAACAGGAACCGCATGGGCCGAGACAAGAAGAGAACCTTCCCC
CTTTGCTTTGATGACCATGACCCAGCTGTGATCCATGAGAACGCATCTCAGCCCGAGGTGCTGGTCCCCA
TCCGGCTGGACATGGAGATCGATGGGCAGAAGCTGCGAGACGCCTTCACCTGGAACATGAATGAGAAGTT
GATGACGCCTGAGATGTTTTCAGAAATCCTCTGTGACGATCTGGATTTGAACCCGCTGACGTTTGTGCCA
GCCATCGCCTCTGCCATCAGACAGCAGATCGAGTCCTACCCCACGGACAGCATCCTGGAGGACCAGTCAG
ACCAGCGCGTCATCATCAAGCTGAACATCCATGTGGGAAACATTTCCCTGGTGGACCAGTTTGAGTGGGA
CATGTCAGAGAAGGAGAACTCACCAGAGAAGTTTGCCCTGAAGCTGTGCTCGGAGCTGGGGTTGGGCGGG
GAGTTTGTCAC
